Addgene plasmid #166052: PaCasp3
Purpose: a caspase of Porites astreoides, which has higher sequence similarity with human caspase-3 but function similar to caspase-6
Depositing lab: Clay Clark. Depositing organization: University of Texas at Arlington. Publication: Caspases from scleractinian coral show unique regulatory features. Shrestha S, Tung J, Grinshpon RD, Swartz P, Hamilton PT, Dimos B, Mydlarz L, Clark AC. J Biol Chem. 2020 Oct 23;295(43):14578-14591. doi: 10.1074/jbc.RA120.014345. Epub 2020 Aug 11. PubMed 32788218.
Backbone
  Vector backbone: pET11a
  Backbone size w/o insert (bp): 5677
  Vector type: Bacterial Expression
Growth in bacteria
  Bacterial resistance: Ampicillin, 100 μg/mL
  Growth temperature: 37°C
  Growth strain: DH5alpha
  Copy number: High Copy
Gene/Insert
  Gene/Insert name: Porites astreiodes caspase-3 (alt name: PaCasp3)
  Species: Porites astreoides
  Insert size (bp): 930
  Promoter: T7 lac promoter
  Tag / fusion protein: His tag (C terminal on insert)
  Cloning method: Restriction Enzyme; 5′ cloning site NdeI (not destroyed); 3′ cloning site BamHI (not destroyed)
  Sequencing primers: 5′ GAAGGAGATATACATATGTCAA; 3′ CTGAGGATCCGGCTGCTAAC
Resource information
  A portion of this plasmid was derived from a plasmid made by: synthesized by gescript
Terms and licenses: Academic/Nonprofit Terms; Industry Terms: Not Available to Industry
How to cite: PaCasp3 was a gift from Clay Clark (Addgene plasmid # 166052 ; http://n2t.net/addgene:166052 ; RRID:Addgene_166052)
