[The description below was written by a language model from this plasmid's Addgene catalogue record and pLannotate feature annotations shown in this document.]
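Description:
PaCasp3 is a bacterial expression plasmid built on the pET11a backbone that encodes a caspase from the scleractinian coral Porites astreoides. The roughly 930 bp coding sequence, recorded as derived from a synthesized gene, was placed between the NdeI and BamHI sites, both of which are retained, and carries a C-terminal His tag for affinity purification. According to the record, this enzyme is closer in sequence to human caspase-3 but behaves functionally more like caspase-6. The construct is therefore suited to producing recombinant protein for biochemical and structural comparison of coral and vertebrate caspases.

Expression is driven by the T7 lac promoter: a T7 promoter immediately followed by a lac operator, then the efficient ribosome binding site from phage T7 gene 10. A T7 terminator lies downstream of the insert. The plasmid carries its own lacI gene with its native promoter, so lac repressor keeps transcription off until induction with IPTG in a host that supplies T7 RNA polymerase. The feature table does not annotate the caspase open reading frame itself, but the gap between the ribosome binding site and the 6xHis annotation matches the stated insert size. The short fragment annotated after the His tag as a gene 10-derived solubility tag appears to be residual backbone sequence rather than part of the recorded design.

Propagation in E. coli relies on a pBR322-type origin accompanied by the bom region and the rop gene. Rop normally moderates copy number, although the catalogue entry lists the plasmid as high copy. Selection is by ampicillin through the β-lactamase gene. The scattered tetracycline resistance fragments and the tet promoter are nonfunctional remnants of the pBR322 ancestry.
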