Features (pLannotate 1.2.2; 19 found; start..end, strand, type, name):
    956..1033    -  promoter       lacI promoter: lacI
   1041..1320    -  CDS            TcR (fragment): tetracycline efflux protein; tet; confers resistance to tetracycline
   1342..1360    +  promoter       T7 promoter: promoter for bacteriophage T7 RNA polymerase
   1361..1385    +  protein_bind   lac operator: The lac repressor binds to the lac operator to inhibit transcription in E. coli. This inhibition can be relieved by adding lactose or isopropyl-β-D-thiogalactopyranoside (IPTG). lac repressor encoded by lacI
   1400..1422    +  RBS            RBS: efficient ribosome binding site from bacteriophage T7 gene 10 (Olins and Rangwala, 1989)
   2330..2347    +  CDS            7xHis (fragment): 6xHis affinity tag
   2358..2407    +  CDS            SET1 (fragment): solubility-enhancement tag derived from T7 phage gene 10B
   2415..2462    +  terminator     T7 terminator: transcription terminator for bacteriophage T7 RNA polymerase
   2485..2589    -  CDS            TcR (fragment): tetracycline efflux protein; tet; confers resistance to tetracycline
   2637..2665    -  promoter       tet promoter: E. coli promoter for tetracycline efflux protein gene
   2778..2882    +  promoter       AmpR promoter: bla
   2883..3743    +  CDS            AmpR: β-lactamase; bla; confers resistance to ampicillin, carbenicillin, and related antibiotics
   3914..4502    +  rep_origin     ori: high-copy-number ColE1/pMB1/pBR322/pUC origin of replication
   4688..4827    -  misc_feature   bom: basis of mobility region from pBR322
   4929..5120    -  CDS            rop: Rop protein, which maintains plasmids at low copy number; rop
   5137..5517    +  CDS            YPB1_ECOLX: Protein predicted: Swiss-Prot protein existence level 4. From Escherichia coli.
   5759..6383    -  CDS            TcR (fragment): tetracycline efflux protein; tet; confers resistance to tetracycline
   6398..6419    -  protein_bind   CAP binding site: CAP binding activates transcription in the presence of cAMP. E. coli catabolite activator protein
   6432..955     -  CDS            lacI (across the origin): lac repressor; lacI; The lac repressor binds to the lac operator to inhibit transcription in E. coli. This inhibition can be relieved by adding lactose or isopropyl-β-D-thiogalactopyranoside (IPTG).
>Addgene plasmid #166052 | PaCasp3 | addgene full sequence | sequence record 328270 | Addgene NGS Result
ACAGCTGATTGCCCTTCACCGCCTGGCCCTGAGAGAGTTGCAGCAAGCGGTCCACGCTGGTTTGCCCCAG
CAGGCGAAAATCCTGTTTGATGGTGGTTAACGGCGGGATATAACATGAGCTGTCTTCGGTATCGTCGTAT
CCCACTACCGAGATATCCGCACCAACGCGCAGCCCGGACTCGGTAATGGCGCGCATTGCGCCCAGCGCCA
TCTGATCGTTGGCAACCAGCATCGCAGTGGGAACGATGCCCTCATTCAGCATTTGCATGGTTTGTTGAAA
ACCGGACATGGCACTCCAGTCGCCTTCCCGTTCCGCTATCGGCTGAATTTGATTGCGAGTGAGATATTTA
TGCCAGCCAGCCAGACGCAGACGCGCCGAGACAGAACTTAATGGGCCCGCTAACAGCGCGATTTGCTGGT
GACCCAATGCGACCAGATGCTCCACGCCCAGTCGCGTACCGTCTTCATGGGAGAAAATAATACTGTTGAT
GGGTGTCTGGTCAGAGACATCAAGAAATAACGCCGGAACATTAGTGCAGGCAGCTTCCACAGCAATGGCA
TCCTGGTCATCCAGCGGATAGTTAATGATCAGCCCACTGACGCGTTGCGCGAGAAGATTGTGCACCGCCG
CTTTACAGGCTTCGACGCCGCTTCGTTCTACCATCGACACCACCACGCTGGCACCCAGTTGATCGGCGCG
AGATTTAATCGCCGCGACAATTTGCGACGGCGCGTGCAGGGCCAGACTGGAGGTGGCAACGCCAATCAGC
AACGACTGTTTGCCCGCCAGTTGTTGTGCCACGCGGTTGGGAATGTAATTCAGCTCCGCCATCGCCGCTT
CCACTTTTTCCCGCGTTTTCGCAGAAACGTGGCTGGCCTGGTTCACCACGCGGGAAACGGTCTGATAAGA
GACACCGGCATACTCTGCGACATCGTATAACGTTACTGGTTTCACATTCACCACCCTGAATTGACTCTCT
TCCGGGCGCTATCATGCCATACCGCGAAAGGTTTTGCGCCATTCGATGGTGTCCGGGATCTCGACGCTCT
CCCTTATGCGACTCCTGCATTAGGAAGCAGCCCAGTAGTAGGTTGAGGCCGTTGAGCACCGCCGCCGCAA
GGAATGGTGCATGCAAGGAGATGGCGCCCAACAGTCCCCCGGCCACGGGGCCTGCCACCATACCCACGCC
GAAACAAGCGCTCATGAGCCCGAAGTGGCGAGCCCGATCTTCCCCATCGGTGATGTCGGCGATATAGGCG
CCAGCAACCGCACCTGTGGCGCCGGTGATGCCGGCCACGATGCGTCCGGCGTAGAGGATCGAGATCTCGA
TCCCGCGAAATTAATACGACTCACTATAGGGGAATTGTGAGCGGATAACAATTCCCCTCTAGAAATAATT
TTGTTTAACTTTAAGAAGGAGATATACATATGTCAAAATTTAACACCGTGGTTTCGGGCTGCGCGGGTAA
TATTGTCGTGGGCGACCATGCCGTTCTGAACGTTGGTGCCAGCTCTACCGATGCACGTCCGCGTAAACAG
CCGCCGTCAGAAGAAGTTCCGCCGACCGGTCCGAGCCAGGTCCACTGTCAAGAATCTGCAGGCGATGGTA
TGAACTACATCGCTAAATCTGGTTACGTTCTGGTCATCAACAATTACCTGTTTCCGCAGCGTCTGAACGT
GGAACGCACCGGCTCAAATGATGACGTTAAAAACCTGACGAACCTGTTTGATGACTTTGGTTTCCGTTCG
CGCGTGCAGGATAACCAAACCCGTTCAGAAATGCTGTCGCTGCTGAAAGATACGGCAGAAAAAGACTTCA
GTAAATACGATTGCTTCGTGTGTGTTATTCTGAGCCATGGCTCTAAAGACGGCATCTACGGTACCGATGA
CGAAGTTATTAATATCGAAGCGATTACGAGTCTGTTTCGTCGCGATGAATGCCCGTCCCTGGAAGGCAAA
CCGAAAATTTTCCTGATCCAGGCCTGTCGTGGTAACCAACGCGATATTGTCCCGGTGGAATCAGATTCGG
ACCCGATGGTGTTTAGTAATCCGTCCCTGCCGGCGGATGCCGACTTTCTGATCTGCTTCGCAAGTGCTCC
GGGCCACCAGTCCTATCGCCAACCGCTGCTGGGTAGCTGGTTCATTTCTGCAGTGTTTGACGTTTTCAAA
GAACATGCTGAACGTGAACACATCATGGATATGATGCTGCGCGTCAACAATCAGGTGGCCGGCTATTACA
GCCGTGATGGTCTGAAACAGATGCCGTGCCAAATCTGTATGCTGACCAAGAAAGTGTTTTTCCAGCCGCG
CTACGGTAGTTCCCTGGAACATCACCATCACCATCACTGAGGATCCGGCTGCTAACAAAGCCCGAAAGGA
AGCTGAGTTGGCTGCTGCCACCGCTGAGCAATAACTAGCATAACCCCTTGGGGCCTCTAAACGGGTCTTG
AGGGGTTTTTTGCTGAAAGGAGGAACTATATCCGGATATCCCGCAAGAGGCCCGGCAGTACCGGCATAAC
CAAGCCTATGCCTACAGCATCCAGGGTGACGGTGCCGAGGATGACGATGAGCGCATTGTTAGATTTCATA
CACGGTGCCTGACTGCGTTAGCAATTTAACTGTGATAAACTACCGCATTAAAGCTTATCGATGATAAGCT
GTCAAACATGAGAATTCTTGAAGACGAAAGGGCCTCGTGATACGCCTATTTTTATAGGTTAATGTCATGA
TAATAATGGTTTCTTAGACGTCAGGTGGCACTTTTCGGGGAAATGTGCGCGGAACCCCTATTTGTTTATT
TTTCTAAATACATTCAAATATGTATCCGCTCATGAGACAATAACCCTGATAAATGCTTCAATAATATTGA
AAAAGGAAGAGTATGAGTATTCAACATTTCCGTGTCGCCCTTATTCCCTTTTTTGCGGCATTTTGCCTTC
CTGTTTTTGCTCACCCAGAAACGCTGGTGAAAGTAAAAGATGCTGAAGATCAGTTGGGTGCACGAGTGGG
TTACATCGAACTGGATCTCAACAGCGGTAAGATCCTTGAGAGTTTTCGCCCCGAAGAACGTTTTCCAATG
ATGAGCACTTTTAAAGTTCTGCTATGTGGCGCGGTATTATCCCGTGTTGACGCCGGGCAAGAGCAACTCG
GTCGCCGCATACACTATTCTCAGAATGACTTGGTTGAGTACTCACCAGTCACAGAAAAGCATCTTACGGA
TGGCATGACAGTAAGAGAATTATGCAGTGCTGCCATAACCATGAGTGATAACACTGCGGCCAACTTACTT
CTGACAACGATCGGAGGACCGAAGGAGCTAACCGCTTTTTTGCACAACATGGGGGATCATGTAACTCGCC
TTGATCGTTGGGAACCGGAGCTGAATGAAGCCATACCAAACGACGAGCGTGACACCACGATGCCTGCAGC
AATGGCAACAACGTTGCGCAAACTATTAACTGGCGAACTACTTACTCTAGCTTCCCGGCAACAATTAATA
GACTGGATGGAGGCGGATAAAGTTGCAGGACCACTTCTGCGCTCGGCCCTTCCGGCTGGCTGGTTTATTG
CTGATAAATCTGGAGCCGGTGAGCGTGGGTCTCGCGGTATCATTGCAGCACTGGGGCCAGATGGTAAGCC
CTCCCGTATCGTAGTTATCTACACGACGGGGAGTCAGGCAACTATGGATGAACGAAATAGACAGATCGCT
GAGATAGGTGCCTCACTGATTAAGCATTGGTAACTGTCAGACCAAGTTTACTCATATATACTTTAGATTG
ATTTAAAACTTCATTTTTAATTTAAAAGGATCTAGGTGAAGATCCTTTTTGATAATCTCATGACCAAAAT
CCCTTAACGTGAGTTTTCGTTCCACTGAGCGTCAGACCCCGTAGAAAAGATCAAAGGATCTTCTTGAGAT
CCTTTTTTTCTGCGCGTAATCTGCTGCTTGCAAACAAAAAAACCACCGCTACCAGCGGTGGTTTGTTTGC
CGGATCAAGAGCTACCAACTCTTTTTCCGAAGGTAACTGGCTTCAGCAGAGCGCAGATACCAAATACTGT
CCTTCTAGTGTAGCCGTAGTTAGGCCACCACTTCAAGAACTCTGTAGCACCGCCTACATACCTCGCTCTG
CTAATCCTGTTACCAGTGGCTGCTGCCAGTGGCGATAAGTCGTGTCTTACCGGGTTGGACTCAAGACGAT
AGTTACCGGATAAGGCGCAGCGGTCGGGCTGAACGGGGGGTTCGTGCACACAGCCCAGCTTGGAGCGAAC
GACCTACACCGAACTGAGATACCTACAGCGTGAGCTATGAGAAAGCGCCACGCTTCCCGAAGGGAGAAAG
GCGGACAGGTATCCGGTAAGCGGCAGGGTCGGAACAGGAGAGCGCACGAGGGAGCTTCCAGGGGGAAACG
CCTGGTATCTTTATAGTCCTGTCGGGTTTCGCCACCTCTGACTTGAGCGTCGATTTTTGTGATGCTCGTC
AGGGGGGCGGAGCCTATGGAAAAACGCCAGCAACGCGGCCTTTTTACGGTTCCTGGCCTTTTGCTGGCCT
TTTGCTCACATGTTCTTTCCTGCGTTATCCCCTGATTCTGTGGATAACCGTATTACCGCCTTTGAGTGAG
CTGATACCGCTCGCCGCAGCCGAACGACCGAGCGCAGCGAGTCAGTGAGCGAGGAAGCGGAAGAGCGCCT
GATGCGGTATTTTCTCCTTACGCATCTGTGCGGTATTTCACACCGCAATGGTGCACTCTCAGTACAATCT
GCTCTGATGCCGCATAGTTAAGCCAGTATACACTCCGCTATCGCTACGTGACTGGGTCATGGCTGCGCCC
CGACACCCGCCAACACCCGCTGACGCGCCCTGACGGGCTTGTCTGCTCCCGGCATCCGCTTACAGACAAG
CTGTGACCGTCTCCGGGAGCTGCATGTGTCAGAGGTTTTCACCGTCATCACCGAAACGCGCGAGGCAGCT
GCGGTAAAGCTCATCAGCGTGGTCGTGAAGCGATTCACAGATGTCTGCCTGTTCATCCGCGTCCAGCTCG
TTGAGTTTCTCCAGAAGCGTTAATGTCTGGCTTCTGATAAAGCGGGCCATGTTAAGGGCGGTTTTTTCCT
GTTTGGTCACTGATGCCTCCGTGTAAGGGGGATTTCTGTTCATGGGGGTAATGATACCGATGAAACGAGA
GAGGATGCTCACGATACGGGTTACTGATGATGAACATGCCCGGTTACTGGAACGTTGTGAGGGTAAACAA
CTGGCGGTATGGATGCGGCGGGACCAGAGAAAAATCACTCAGGGTCAATGCCAGCGCTTCGTTAATACAG
ATGTAGGTGTTCCACAGGGTAGCCAGCAGCATCCTGCGATGCAGATCCGGAACATAATGGTGCAGGGCGC
TGACTTCCGCGTTTCCAGACTTTACGAAACACGGAAACCGAAGACCATTCATGTTGTTGCTCAGGTCGCA
GACGTTTTGCAGCAGCAGTCGCTTCACGTTCGCTCGCGTATCGGTGATTCATTCTGCTAACCAGTAAGGC
AACCCCGCCAGCCTAGCCGGGTCCTCAACGACAGGAGCACGATCATGCGCACCCGTGGCCAGGACCCAAC
GCTGCCCGAGATGCGCCGCGTGCGGCTGCTGGAGATGGCGGACGCGATGGATATGTTCTGCCAAGGGTTG
GTTTGCGCATTCACAGTTCTCCGCAAGAATTGATTGGCTCCAATTCTTGGAGTGGTGAATCCGTTAGCGA
GGTGCCGCCGGCTTCCATTCAGGTCGAGGTGGCCCGGCTCCATGCACCGCGACGCAACGCGGGGAGGCAG
ACAAGGTATAGGGCGGCGCCTACAATCCATGCCAACCCGTTCCATGTGCTCGCCGAGGCGGCATAAATCG
CCGTGACGATCAGCGGTCCAATGATCGAAGTTAGGCTGGTAAGAGCCGCGAGCGATCCTTGAAGCTGTCC
CTGATGGTCGTCATCTACCTGCCTGGACAGCATGGCCTGCAACGCGGGCATCCCGATGCCGCCGGAAGCG
AGAAGAATCATAATGGGGAAGGCCATCCAGCCTCGCGTCGCGAACGCCAGCAAGACGTAGCCCAGCGCGT
CGGCCGCCATGCCGGCGATAATGGCCTGCTTCTCGCCGAAACGTTTGGTGGCGGGACCAGTGACGAAGGC
TTGAGCGAGGGCGTGCAAGATTCCGAATACCGCAAGCGACAGGCCGATCATCGTCGCGCTCCAGCGAAAG
CGGTCCTCGCCGAAAATGACCCAGAGCGCTGCCGGCACCTGTCCTACGAGTTGCATGATAAAGAAGACAG
TCATAAGTGCGGCGACGATAGTCATGCCCCGCGCCCACCGGAAGGAGCTGACTGGGTTGAAGGCTCTCAA
GGGCATCGGTCGAGATCCCGGTGCCTAATGAGTGAGCTAACTTACATTAATTGCGTTGCGCTCACTGCCC
GCTTTCCAGTCGGGAAACCTGTCGTGCCAGCTGCATTAATGAATCGGCCAACGCGCGGGGAGAGGCGGTT
TGCGTATTGGGCGCCAGGGTGGTTTTTCTTTTCACCAGTGAGACGGGCA
