>Addgene plasmid #166052 | PaCasp3 | depositor partial sequence | sequence record 322533 | PaCasp3 sequence 930 bps
CATATGTCAAAATTTAACACCGTGGTTTCGGGCTGCGCGGGTAATATTGTCGTGGGCGACCATGCCGTTC
TGAACGTTGGTGCCAGCTCTACCGATGCACGTCCGCGTAAACAGCCGCCGTCAGAAGAAGTTCCGCCGAC
CGGTCCGAGCCAGGTCCACTGTCAAGAATCTGCAGGCGATGGTATGAACTACATCGCTAAATCTGGTTAC
GTTCTGGTCATCAACAATTACCTGTTTCCGCAGCGTCTGAACGTGGAACGCACCGGCTCAAATGATGACG
TTAAAAACCTGACGAACCTGTTTGATGACTTTGGTTTCCGTTCGCGCGTGCAGGATAACCAAACCCGTTC
AGAAATGCTGTCGCTGCTGAAAGATACGGCAGAAAAAGACTTCAGTAAATACGATTGCTTCGTGTGTGTT
ATTCTGAGCCATGGCTCTAAAGACGGCATCTACGGTACCGATGACGAAGTTATTAATATCGAAGCGATTA
CGAGTCTGTTTCGTCGCGATGAATGCCCGTCCCTGGAAGGCAAACCGAAAATTTTCCTGATCCAGGCCTG
TCGTGGTAACCAACGCGATATTGTCCCGGTGGAATCAGATTCGGACCCGATGGTGTTTAGTAATCCGTCC
CTGCCGGCGGATGCCGACTTTCTGATCTGCTTCGCAAGTGCTCCGGGCCACCAGTCCTATCGCCAACCGC
TGCTGGGTAGCTGGTTCATTTCTGCAGTGTTTGACGTTTTCAAAGAACATGCTGAACGTGAACACATCAT
GGATATGATGCTGCGCGTCAACAATCAGGTGGCCGGCTATTACAGCCGTGATGGTCTGAAACAGATGCCG
TGCCAAATCTGTATGCTGACCAAGAAAGTGTTTTTCCAGCCGCGCTACGGTAGTTCCCTGGAACATCACC
ATCACCATCACTGAGGATCC
